Addgene plasmid #129425: pFB1_hPMS2
Purpose: Expression human PMS2 protein using baculovirus
Depositing lab: Peggy Hsieh. Depositing organization: National Institute of Diabetes & Digestive & Kidney Diseases (NIDDK). Publication: In vitro studies of DNA mismatch repair proteins. Geng H, Du C, Chen S, Salerno V, Manfredi C, Hsieh P. Anal Biochem. 2011 Jun 15;413(2):179-84. doi: 10.1016/j.ab.2011.02.017. Epub 2011 Feb 15. PubMed 21329650.
Backbone
  Vector backbone: pFastBac 1
  Backbone manufacturer: Invitrogen
  Backbone size w/o insert (bp): 4776
  Total vector size (bp): 7333
  Modifications to backbone: hPMS2 is inserted in MCS (5'- BamH 1 and 3'- Sal I) of pFastBac 1. 5' sequencing primer covers nucleotides from 112-142 of hPMS2, but antiparallel, 3' sequencing primer covers nucleotides from 2456-2490 of hPMS2. They are used to sequence junction of the insert. The plasmid is used to amplify and generate recombinant bacmid DNA. which will then be transfected into insect cells for virus generation and eventually for protein (hPMS2) expression.
  Vector type: Insect Expression
Growth in bacteria
  Bacterial resistance: Ampicillin, 100 μg/mL
  Growth temperature: 37°C
  Growth strain: DH5alpha
  Growth instructions: Use DH10Bac for bacmid expression.
  Copy number: High Copy
Gene/Insert
  Gene/Insert name: human PMS2 (alt name: DNA mismatch repair protein homolog (PMS2))
  Species: H. sapiens (human)
  Insert size (bp): 2589
  GenBank ID: U14658
  Entrez Gene: PMS2 (a.k.a. HNPCC4, LYNCH4, MLH4, MMRCS4, PMS-2, PMS2CL, PMSL2)
  Promoter: Polyhedrin promoter
  Cloning method: Restriction Enzyme; 5′ cloning site BamH I (not destroyed); 3′ cloning site Sal I (not destroyed)
  Sequencing primers: 5′ ccagactgttttctactaactcctttaccgc; 3′ ggactgctctcaacacaagcgagatgaagaaactg
Terms and licenses: Academic/Nonprofit Terms; Industry Terms: Not Available to Industry
How to cite: pFB1_hPMS2 was a gift from Peggy Hsieh (Addgene plasmid # 129425 ; http://n2t.net/addgene:129425 ; RRID:Addgene_129425)
