[The description below was written by a language model from this plasmid's Addgene catalogue record and pLannotate feature annotations shown in this document.]
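Description:
pFB1_hPMS2 is a baculovirus donor (transfer) plasmid built on the commercial pFastBac 1 backbone for producing the human DNA mismatch repair protein PMS2 in insect cells. The 7.3 kb plasmid is maintained in E. coli through a high-copy ColE1/pUC-type origin and selected with ampicillin via the β-lactamase gene; an f1 origin and a fragment of the pBR322 bom region are also present in the backbone.

The payload sits between the left and right ends of a mini-Tn7 element (Tn7L and Tn7R). Within this transposable segment, the Autographa californica polyhedrin promoter, a very strong late baculoviral promoter, drives the full-length human PMS2 coding sequence, which was cloned into the multiple cloning site between BamHI and SalI sites that both remain intact. An SV40 polyadenylation signal follows the insert. No epitope or purification tag is annotated or mentioned in the record, so the protein appears to be expressed untagged. The mini-Tn7 also carries a gentamicin acetyltransferase gene under the class 1 integron Pc promoter. When the plasmid is introduced into a bacmid-bearing E. coli strain such as DH10Bac, Tn7 transposition moves the expression cassette together with the gentamicin marker into the baculovirus shuttle genome, allowing recombinant bacmids to be selected. The purified bacmid is then transfected into insect cells to generate recombinant virus, which is used to infect cells for hPMS2 expression. The associated work concerns in vitro biochemical studies of mismatch repair proteins.
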