Features (pLannotate 1.2.2; 15 found; start..end, strand, type, name):
      1..225     -  mobile_element Tn7R: mini-Tn7 element (right end of the Tn7 transposon) Tn7
    292..825     -  CDS            GmR: gentamycin acetyltransferase; aacC1; confers resistance to gentamycin
   1014..1042    -  promoter       Pc promoter: intI1 (promoter lies within the coding sequence); class 1 integron promoter
   1020..1367    -  CDS            YPR2_ECOLX (fragment): Protein predicted: Swiss-Prot protein existence level 4. From Escherichia coli.
   1394..1485    +  promoter       polyhedrin promoter: polh from Autographa californica; promoter for the baculovirus polyhedrin gene
   1528..4113    +  CDS            PMS2: PMS2_HUMAN - Also known as PMSL2 From Homo sapiens (Human).
   4207..4290    +  CDS            large T antigen (fragment): large T antigen from SV40 (simian virus 40)
   4313..4447    +  polyA_signal   SV40 poly(A) signal: SV40 polyadenylation signal
   4476..4641    -  mobile_element Tn7L: mini-Tn7 element (left end of the Tn7 transposon) Tn7
   4804..4820    +  CDS            lacZα (fragment): LacZα fragment of β-galactosidase; lacZ fragment
   4825..5279    +  rep_origin     f1 ori (sequence partly withheld): f1 bacteriophage origin of replication; arrow indicates direction of (+) strand synthesis
   5305..5409    +  promoter       AmpR promoter: bla
   5410..6270    +  CDS            AmpR: β-lactamase; bla; confers resistance to ampicillin, carbenicillin, and related antibiotics
   6441..7029    +  rep_origin     ori: high-copy-number ColE1/pMB1/pBR322/pUC origin of replication
   7215..7266    -  misc_feature   bom (fragment): basis of mobility region from pBR322
>Addgene plasmid #129425 | pFB1_hPMS2 | addgene full sequence | sequence record 254825 | Addgene NGS Result
TGTGGGCGGACAATAAAGTCTTAAACTGAACAAAATAGATCTAAACTATGACAATAAAGTCTTAAACTAG
ACAGAATAGTTGTAAACTGAAATCAGTCCAGTTATGCTGTGAAAAAGCATACTGGACTTTTGTTATGGCT
AAAGCAAACTCTTCATTTTCTGAAGTGCAAATTGCCCGTCGTATTAAAGAGGGGCGTGGCCAAGGGCATG
GTAAAGACTATATTCGCGGCGTTGTGACAATTTACCGAACAACTCCGCGGCCGGGAAGCCGATCTCGGCT
TGAACGAATTGTTAGGTGGCGGTACTTGGGTCGATATCAAAGTGCATCACTTCTTCCCGTATGCCCAACT
TTGTATAGAGAGCCACTGCGGGATCGTCACCGTAATCTGCTTGCACGTAGATCACATAAGCACCAAGCGC
GTTGGCCTCATGCTTGAGGAGATTGATGAGCGCGGTGGCAATGCCCTGCCTCCGGTGCTCGCCGGAGACT
GCGAGATCATAGATATAGATCTCACTACGCGGCTGCTCAAACTTGGGCAGAACGTAAGCCGCGAGAGCGC
CAACAACCGCTTCTTGGTCGAAGGCAGCAAGCGCGATGAATGTCTTACTACGGAGCAAGTTCCCGAGGTA
ATCGGAGTCCGGCTGATGTTGGGAGTAGGTGGCTACGTCTCCGAACTCACGACCGAAAAGATCAAGAGCA
GCCCGCATGGATTTGACTTGGTCAGGGCCGAGCCTACATGTGCGAATGATGCCCATACTTGAGCCACCTA
ACTTTGTTTTAGGGCGACTGCCCTGCTGCGTAACATCGTTGCTGCTGCGTAACATCGTTGCTGCTCCATA
ACATCAAACATCGACCCACGGCGTAACGCGCTTGCTGCTTGGATGCCCGAGGCATAGACTGTACAAAAAA
ACAGTCATAACAAGCCATGAAAACCGCCACTGCGCCGTTACCACCGCTGCGTTCGGTCAAGGTTCTGGAC
CAGTTGCGTGAGCGCATACGCTACTTGCATTACAGTTTACGAACCGAACAGGCTTATGTCAACTGGGTTC
GTGCCTTCATCCGTTTCCACGGTGTGCGTCACCCGGCAACCTTGGGCAGCAGCGAAGTCGAGGCATTTCT
GTCCTGGCTGGCGAACGAGCGCAAGGTTTCGGTCTCCACGCATCGTCAGGCATTGGCGGCCTTGCTGTTC
TTCTACGGCAAGGTGCTGTGCACGGATCTGCCCTGGCTTCAGGAGATCGGAAGACCTCGGCCGTCGCGGC
GCTTGCCGGTGGTGCTGACCCCGGATGAAGTGGTTCGCATCCTCGGTTTTCTGGAAGGCGAGCATCGTTT
GTTCGCCCAGGACTCTAGCTATAGTTCTAGTGGTTGGCTACGTATACTCCGGAATATTAATAGATCATGG
AGATAATTAAAATGATAACCATCTCGCAAATAAATAAGTATTTTACTGTTTTCGTAACAGTTTTGTAATA
AAAAAACCTATAAATATTCCGGATTATTCATACCGTCCCACCATCGGGCGCGGATCCATGGAGCGAGCTG
AGAGCTCGAGTACAGAACCTGCTAAGGCCATCAAACCTATTGATCGGAAGTCAGTCCATCAGATTTGCTC
TGGGCAGGTGGTACTGAGTCTAAGCACTGCGGTAAAGGAGTTAGTAGAAAACAGTCTGGATGCTGGTGCC
ACTAATATTGATCTAAAGCTTAAGGACTATGGAGTGGATCTTATTGAAGTTTCAGACAATGGATGTGGGG
TAGAAGAAGAAAACTTCGAAGGCTTAACTCTGAAACATCACACATCTAAGATTCAAGAGTTTGCCGACCT
AACTCAGGTTGAAACTTTTGGCTTTCGGGGGGAAGCTCTGAGCTCACTTTGTGCACTGAGCGATGTCACC
ATTTCTACCTGCCACGCATCGGCGAAGGTTGGAACTCGACTGATGTTTGATCACAATGGGAAAATTATCC
AGAAAACCCCCTACCCCCGCCCCAGAGGGACCACAGTCAGCGTGCAGCAGTTATTTTCCACACTACCTGT
GCGCCATAAGGAATTTCAAAGGAATATTAAGAAGGAGTATGCCAAAATGGTCCAGGTCTTACATGCATAC
TGTATCATTTCAGCAGGCATCCGTGTAAGTTGCACCAATCAGCTTGGACAAGGAAAACGACAGCCTGTGG
TATGCACAGGTGGAAGCCCCAGCATAAAGGAAAATATCGGCTCTGTGTTTGGGCAGAAGCAGTTGCAAAG
CCTCATTCCTTTTGTTCAGCTGCCCCCTAGTGACTCCGTGTGTGAAGAGTACGGTTTGAGCTGTTCGGAT
GCTCTGCATAATCTTTTTTACATCTCAGGTTTCATTTCACAATGCACGCATGGAGTTGGAAGGAGTTCAA
CAGACAGACAGTTTTTCTTTATCAACCGGCGGCCTTGTGACCCAGCAAAGGTCTGCAGACTCGTGAATGA
GGTCTACCACATGTATAATCGACACCAGTATCCATTTGTTGTTCTTAACATTTCTGTTGATTCAGAATGC
GTTGATATCAATGTTACTCCAGATAAAAGGCAAATTTTGCTACAAGAGGAAAAGCTTTTGTTGGCAGTTT
TAAAGACCTCTTTGATAGGAATGTTTGATAGTGATGTCAACAAGCTAAATGTCAGTCAGCAGCCACTGCT
GGATGTTGAAGGTAACTTAATAAAAATGCATGCAGCGGATTTGGAAAAGCCCATGGTAGAAAAGCAGGAT
CAATCCCCTTCATTAAGGACTGGAGAAGAAAAAAAAGACGTGTCCATTTCCAGACTGCGAGAGGCCTTTT
CTCTTCGTCACACAACAGAGAACAAGCCTCACAGCCCAAAGACTCCAGAACCAAGAAGGAGCCCTCTAGG
ACAGAAAAGGGGTATGCTGTCTTCTAGCACTTCAGGTGCCATCTCTGACAAAGGCGTCCTGAGATCTCAG
AAAGAGGCAGTGAGTTCCAGTCACGGACCCAGTGACCCTACGGACAGAGCGGAGGTGGAGAAGGACTCGG
GGCACGGCAGCACTTCCGTGGATTCTGAGGGGTTCAGCATCCCAGACACGGGCAGTCACTGCAGCAGCGA
GTATGCGGCCAGCTCCCCAGGGGACAGGGGCTCGCAGGAACATGTGGACTCTCAGGAGAAAGCGCCTGAA
ACTGACGACTCTTTTTCAGATGTGGACTGCCATTCAAACCAGGAAGATACCGGATGTAAATTTCGAGTTT
TGCCTCAGCCAACTAATCTCGCAACCCCAAACACAAAGCGTTTTAAAAAAGAAGAAATTCTTTCCAGTTC
TGACATTTGTCAAAAGTTAGTAAATACTCAGGACATGTCAGCCTCTCAGGTTGATGTAGCTGTGAAAATT
AATAAGAAAGTTGTGCCCCTGGACTTTTCTATGAGTTCTTTAGCTAAACGAATAAAGCAGTTACATCATG
AAGCACAGCAAAGTGAAGGGGAACAGAATTACAGGAAGTTTAGGGCAAAGATTTGTCCTGGAGAAAATCA
AGCAGCCGAAGATGAACTAAGAAAAGAGATAAGTAAAACGATGTTTGCAGAAATGGAAATCATTGGTCAG
TTTAACCTGGGATTTATAATAACCAAACTGAATGAGGATATCTTCATAGTGGACCAGCATGCCACGGACG
AGAAGTATAACTTCGAGATGCTGCAGCAGCACACCGTGCTCCAGGGGCAGAGGCTCATAGCACCTCAGAC
TCTCAACTTAACTGCTGTTAATGAAGCTGTTCTGATAGAAAATCTGGAAATATTTAGAAAGAATGGCTTT
GATTTTGTTATCGATGAAAATGCTCCAGTCACTGAAAGGGCTAAACTGATTTCCTTGCCAACTAGTAAAA
ACTGGACCTTCGGACCCCAGGACGTCGATGAACTGATCTTCATGCTGAGCGACAGCCCTGGGGTCATGTG
CCGGCCTTCCCGAGTCAAGCAGATGTTTGCCTCCAGAGCCTGCCGGAAGTCGGTGATGATTGGGACTGCT
CTCAACACAAGCGAGATGAAGAAACTGATCACCCACATGGGGGAGATGGACCACCCCTGGAACTGTCCCC
ATGGAAGGCCAACCATGAGACACATCGCCAACCTGGGTGTCATTTCTCAGAACTGAGTCGACGAGCTCAC
TAGTCGCGGCCGCTTTCGAATCTAGAGCCTGCAGTCTCGAGGCATGCGGTACCAAGCTTGTCGAGAAGTA
CTAGAGGATCATAATCAGCCATACCACATTTGTAGAGGTTTTACTTGCTTTAAAAAACCTCCCACACCTC
CCCCTGAACCTGAAACATAAAATGAATGCAATTGTTGTTGTTAACTTGTTTATTGCAGCTTATAATGGTT
ACAAATAAAGCAATAGCATCACAAATTTCACAAATAAAGCATTTTTTTCACTGCATTCTAGTTGTGGTTT
GTCCAAACTCATCAATGTATCTTATCATGTCTGGATCTGATCACTGCTTGAGCCTAGGAGATCCGAACCA
GATAAGTGAAATCTAGTTCCAAACTATTTTGTCATTTTTAATTTTCGTATTAGCTTACGACGCTACACCC
AGTTCCCATCTATTTTGTCACTCTTCCCTAAATAATCCTTAAAAACTCCATTTCCACCCCTCCCAGTTCC
CAACTATTTTGTCCGCCCACAGCGGGGCATTTTTCTTCCTGTTATGTTTTTAATCAAACATCCTGCCAAC
TCCATGTGACAAACCGTCATCTTCGGCTACTTTTTCTCTGTCACAGAATGAAAATTTTTCTGTCATCTCT
TCGTTATTAATGTTTGTAATTGACTGAATATCAACGCTTATTTGCAGCCTGAATGGCGAATGGG
[124 nt withheld, positions 4825-4948]
C
[91 nt withheld, positions 4950-5040]
A
[49 nt withheld, positions 5042-5090]
CCTTTGACGTTGGAGTCCACGTTCTT
[37 nt withheld, positions 5117-5153]
ACCCTATCTCGGTCTATTCTTTTGATTTATAAGGGATTTTGCCGATTTCGGCCTATTGGTTAAAAAATGA
GCTGATTTAACAAAAATTTAACGCGAATTTTAACAAAATATTAACGCTTACAATTTAGGTGGCACTTTTC
GGGGAAATGTGCGCGGAACCCCTATTTGTTTATTTTTCTAAATACATTCAAATATGTATCCGCTCATGAG
ACAATAACCCTGATAAATGCTTCAATAATATTGAAAAAGGAAGAGTATGAGTATTCAACATTTCCGTGTC
GCCCTTATTCCCTTTTTTGCGGCATTTTGCCTTCCTGTTTTTGCTCACCCAGAAACGCTGGTGAAAGTAA
AAGATGCTGAAGATCAGTTGGGTGCACGAGTGGGTTACATCGAACTGGATCTCAACAGCGGTAAGATCCT
TGAGAGTTTTCGCCCCGAAGAACGTTTTCCAATGATGAGCACTTTTAAAGTTCTGCTATGTGGCGCGGTA
TTATCCCGTATTGACGCCGGGCAAGAGCAACTCGGTCGCCGCATACACTATTCTCAGAATGACTTGGTTG
AGTACTCACCAGTCACAGAAAAGCATCTTACGGATGGCATGACAGTAAGAGAATTATGCAGTGCTGCCAT
AACCATGAGTGATAACACTGCGGCCAACTTACTTCTGACAACGATCGGAGGACCGAAGGAGCTAACCGCT
TTTTTGCACAACATGGGGGATCATGTAACTCGCCTTGATCGTTGGGAACCGGAGCTGAATGAAGCCATAC
CAAACGACGAGCGTGACACCACGATGCCTGTAGCAATGGCAACAACGTTGCGCAAACTATTAACTGGCGA
ACTACTTACTCTAGCTTCCCGGCAACAATTAATAGACTGGATGGAGGCGGATAAAGTTGCAGGACCACTT
CTGCGCTCGGCCCTTCCGGCTGGCTGGTTTATTGCTGATAAATCTGGAGCCGGTGAGCGTGGGTCTCGCG
GTATCATTGCAGCACTGGGGCCAGATGGTAAGCCCTCCCGTATCGTAGTTATCTACACGACGGGGAGTCA
GGCAACTATGGATGAACGAAATAGACAGATCGCTGAGATAGGTGCCTCACTGATTAAGCATTGGTAACTG
TCAGACCAAGTTTACTCATATATACTTTAGATTGATTTAAAACTTCATTTTTAATTTAAAAGGATCTAGG
TGAAGATCCTTTTTGATAATCTCATGACCAAAATCCCTTAACGTGAGTTTTCGTTCCACTGAGCGTCAGA
CCCCGTAGAAAAGATCAAAGGATCTTCTTGAGATCCTTTTTTTCTGCGCGTAATCTGCTGCTTGCAAACA
AAAAAACCACCGCTACCAGCGGTGGTTTGTTTGCCGGATCAAGAGCTACCAACTCTTTTTCCGAAGGTAA
CTGGCTTCAGCAGAGCGCAGATACCAAATACTGTTCTTCTAGTGTAGCCGTAGTTAGGCCACCACTTCAA
GAACTCTGTAGCACCGCCTACATACCTCGCTCTGCTAATCCTGTTACCAGTGGCTGCTGCCAGTGGCGAT
AAGTCGTGTCTTACCGGGTTGGACTCAAGACGATAGTTACCGGATAAGGCGCAGCGGTCGGGCTGAACGG
GGGGTTCGTGCACACAGCCCAGCTTGGAGCGAACGACCTACACCGAACTGAGATACCTACAGCGTGAGCT
ATGAGAAAGCGCCACGCTTCCCGAAGGGAGAAAGGCGGACAGGTATCCGGTAAGCGGCAGGGTCGGAACA
GGAGAGCGCACGAGGGAGCTTCCAGGGGGAAACGCCTGGTATCTTTATAGTCCTGTCGGGTTTCGCCACC
TCTGACTTGAGCGTCGATTTTTGTGATGCTCGTCAGGGGGGCGGAGCCTATGGAAAAACGCCAGCAACGC
GGCCTTTTTACGGTTCCTGGCCTTTTGCTGGCCTTTTGCTCACATGTTCTTTCCTGCGTTATCCCCTGAT
TCTGTGGATAACCGTATTACCGCCTTTGAGTGAGCTGATACCGCTCGCCGCAGCCGAACGACCGAGCGCA
GCGAGTCAGTGAGCGAGGAAGCGGAAGAGCGCCTGATGCGGTATTTTCTCCTTACGCATCTGTGCGGTAT
TTCACACCGCATAGACCAGCCGCGTAACCTGGCAAAATCGGTTACGGTTGAGTAATAAATGGATGCCCTG
CGTAAGCGGG
